>Addgene plasmid #195105 | pX459-sgRNA3-CTCF-3p-UTR | addgene full sequence | sequence record 383877 | Addgene NGS Result
GAGGGCCTATTTCCCATGATTCCTTCATATTTGCATATACGATACAAGGCTGTTAGAGAGATAATTGGAA
TTAATTTGACTGTAAACACAAAGATATTAGTACAAAATACGTGACGTAGAAAGTAATAATTTCTTGGGTA
GTTTGCAGTTTTAAAATTATGTTTTAAAATGGACTATCATATGCTTACCGTAACTTGAAAGTATTTCGAT
TTCTTGGCTTTATATATCTTGTGGAAAGGACGAAACACCGGCGGAGCCTTGTGCGTCGCCGTTTTAGAGC
TAGAAATAGCAAGTTAAAATAAGGCTAGTCCGTTATCAACTTGAAAAAGTGGCACCGAGTCGGTGCTTTT
TTGTTTTAGAGCTAGAAATAGCAAGTTAAAATAAGGCTAGTCCGTTTTTAGCGCGTGCGCCAATTCTGCA
GACAAATGGCTCTAGAGGTACCCGTTACATAACTTACGGTAAATGGCCCGCCTGGCTGACCGCCCAACGA
CCCCCGCCCATTGACGTCAATAGTAACGCCAATAGGGACTTTCCATTGACGTCAATGGGTGGAGTATTTA
CGGTAAACTGCCCACTTGGCAGTACATCAAGTGTATCATATGCCAAGTACGCCCCCTATTGACGTCAATG
ACGGTAAATGGCCCGCCTGGCATTGTGCCCAGTACATGACCTTATGGGACTTTCCTACTTGGCAGTACAT
CTACGTATTAGTCATCGCTATTACCATGGTCGAGGTGAGCCCCACGTTCTGCTTCACTCTCCCCATCTCC
CCCCCCTCCCCACCCCCAATTTTGTATTTATTTATTTTTTAATTATTTTGTGCAGCGATGGGGGCGGGGG
GGGGGGGGGGGCGCGCGCCRGGSGGGGGGGGGGGGGGSGGGGGGGGGGGSGGGGSGRGGSGGRGRGGKGC
GGCGGCAGCCAATCAGAGCGGCGCGCTCCGAAAGTTTCCTTTTATGGCGAGGCGGCGGCGGCGGCGGCCC
TATAAAAAGCGAAGCGCGCGGCGGGCGGGAGTCGCTGCGCGCTGCCTTCGCCCCGTGCCCCGCTCCGCCG
CCGCCTCGCGCCGCCCGCCCCGGCTCTGACTGACCGCGTTACTCCCACAGGTGAGCGGGCGGGACGGCCC
TTCTCCTCCGGGCTGTAATTAGCTGAGCAAGAGGTAAGGGTTTAAGGGATGGTTGGTTGGTGGGGTATTA
ATGTTTAATTACCTGGAGCACCTGCCTGAAATCACTTTTTTTCAGGTTGGACCGGTGCCACCATGGACTA
TAAGGACCACGACGGAGACTACAAGGATCATGATATTGATTACAAAGACGATGACGATAAGATGGCCCCA
AAGAAGAAGCGGAAGGTCGGTATCCACGGAGTCCCAGCAGCCGACAAGAAGTACAGCATCGGCCTGGACA
TCGGCACCAACTCTGTGGGCTGGGCCGTGATCACCGACGAGTACAAGGTGCCCAGCAAGAAATTCAAGGT
GCTGGGCAACACCGACCGGCACAGCATCAAGAAGAACCTGATCGGAGCCCTGCTGTTCGACAGCGGCGAA
ACAGCCGAGGCCACCCGGCTGAAGAGAACCGCCAGAAGAAGATACACCAGACGGAAGAACCGGATCTGCT
ATCTGCAAGAGATCTTCAGCAACGAGATGGCCAAGGTGGACGACAGCTTCTTCCACAGACTGGAAGAGTC
CTTCCTGGTGGAAGAGGATAAGAAGCACGAGCGGCACCCCATCTTCGGCAACATCGTGGACGAGGTGGCC
TACCACGAGAAGTACCCCACCATCTACCACCTGAGAAAGAAACTGGTGGACAGCACCGACAAGGCCGACC
TGCGGCTGATCTATCTGGCCCTGGCCCACATGATCAAGTTCCGGGGCCACTTCCTGATCGAGGGCGACCT
GAACCCCGACAACAGCGACGTGGACAAGCTGTTCATCCAGCTGGTGCAGACCTACAACCAGCTGTTCGAG
GAAAACCCCATCAACGCCAGCGGCGTGGACGCCAAGGCCATCCTGTCTGCCAGACTGAGCAAGAGCAGAC
GGCTGGAAAATCTGATCGCCCAGCTGCCCGGCGAGAAGAAGAATGGCCTGTTCGGAAACCTGATTGCCCT
GAGCCTGGGCCTGACCCCCAACTTCAAGAGCAACTTCGACCTGGCCGAGGATGCCAAACTGCAGCTGAGC
AAGGACACCTACGACGACGACCTGGACAACCTGCTGGCCCAGATCGGCGACCAGTACGCCGACCTGTTTC
TGGCCGCCAAGAACCTGTCCGACGCCATCCTGCTGAGCGACATCCTGAGAGTGAACACCGAGATCACCAA
GGCCCCCCTGAGCGCCTCTATGATCAAGAGATACGACGAGCACCACCAGGACCTGACCCTGCTGAAAGCT
CTCGTGCGGCAGCAGCTGCCTGAGAAGTACAAAGAGATTTTCTTCGACCAGAGCAAGAACGGCTACGCCG
GCTACATTGACGGCGGAGCCAGCCAGGAAGAGTTCTACAAGTTCATCAAGCCCATCCTGGAAAAGATGGA
CGGCACCGAGGAACTGCTCGTGAAGCTGAACAGAGAGGACCTGCTGCGGAAGCAGCGGACCTTCGACAAC
GGCAGCATCCCCCACCAGATCCACCTGGGAGAGCTGCACGCCATTCTGCGGCGGCAGGAAGATTTTTACC
CATTCCTGAAGGACAACCGGGAAAAGATCGAGAAGATCCTGACCTTCCGCATCCCCTACTACGTGGGCCC
TCTGGCCAGGGGAAACAGCAGATTCGCCTGGATGACCAGAAAGAGCGAGGAAACCATCACCCCCTGGAAC
TTCGAGGAAGTGGTGGACAAGGGCGCTTCCGCCCAGAGCTTCATCGAGCGGATGACCAACTTCGATAAGA
ACCTGCCCAACGAGAAGGTGCTGCCCAAGCACAGCCTGCTGTACGAGTACTTCACCGTGTATAACGAGCT
GACCAAAGTGAAATACGTGACCGAGGGAATGAGAAAGCCCGCCTTCCTGAGCGGCGAGCAGAAAAAGGCC
ATCGTGGACCTGCTGTTCAAGACCAACCGGAAAGTGACCGTGAAGCAGCTGAAAGAGGACTACTTCAAGA
AAATCGAGTGCTTCGACTCCGTGGAAATCTCCGGCGTGGAAGATCGGTTCAACGCCTCCCTGGGCACATA
CCACGATCTGCTGAAAATTATCAAGGACAAGGACTTCCTGGACAATGAGGAAAACGAGGACATTCTGGAA
GATATCGTGCTGACCCTGACACTGTTTGAGGACAGAGAGATGATCGAGGAACGGCTGAAAACCTATGCCC
ACCTGTTCGACGACAAAGTGATGAAGCAGCTGAAGCGGCGGAGATACACCGGCTGGGGCAGGCTGAGCCG
GAAGCTGATCAACGGCATCCGGGACAAGCAGTCCGGCAAGACAATCCTGGATTTCCTGAAGTCCGACGGC
TTCGCCAACAGAAACTTCATGCAGCTGATCCACGACGACAGCCTGACCTTTAAAGAGGACATCCAGAAAG
CCCAGGTGTCCGGCCAGGGCGATAGCCTGCACGAGCACATTGCCAATCTGGCCGGCAGCCCCGCCATTAA
GAAGGGCATCCTGCAGACAGTGAAGGTGGTGGACGAGCTCGTGAAAGTGATGGGCCGGCACAAGCCCGAG
AACATCGTGATCGAAATGGCCAGAGAGAACCAGACCACCCAGAAGGGACAGAAGAACAGCCGCGAGAGAA
TGAAGCGGATCGAAGAGGGCATCAAAGAGCTGGGCAGCCAGATCCTGAAAGAACACCCCGTGGAAAACAC
CCAGCTGCAGAACGAGAAGCTGTACCTGTACTACCTGCAGAATGGGCGGGATATGTACGTGGACCAGGAA
CTGGACATCAACCGGCTGTCCGACTACGATGTGGACCATATCGTGCCTCAGAGCTTTCTGAAGGACGACT
CCATCGACAACAAGGTGCTGACCAGAAGCGACAAGAACCGGGGCAAGAGCGACAACGTGCCCTCCGAAGA
GGTCGTGAAGAAGATGAAGAACTACTGGCGGCAGCTGCTGAACGCCAAGCTGATTACCCAGAGAAAGTTC
GACAATCTGACCAAGGCCGAGAGAGGCGGCCTGAGCGAACTGGATAAGGCCGGCTTCATCAAGAGACAGC
TGGTGGAAACCCGGCAGATCACAAAGCACGTGGCACAGATCCTGGACTCCCGGATGAACACTAAGTACGA
CGAGAATGACAAGCTGATCCGGGAAGTGAAAGTGATCACCCTGAAGTCCAAGCTGGTGTCCGATTTCCGG
AAGGATTTCCAGTTTTACAAAGTGCGCGAGATCAACAACTACCACCACGCCCACGACGCCTACCTGAACG
CCGTCGTGGGAACCGCCCTGATCAAAAAGTACCCTAAGCTGGAAAGCGAGTTCGTGTACGGCGACTACAA
GGTGTACGACGTGCGGAAGATGATCGCCAAGAGCGAGCAGGAAATCGGCAAGGCTACCGCCAAGTACTTC
TTCTACAGCAACATCATGAACTTTTTCAAGACCGAGATTACCCTGGCCAACGGCGAGATCCGGAAGCGGC
CTCTGATCGAGACAAACGGCGAAACCGGGGAGATCGTGTGGGATAAGGGCCGGGATTTTGCCACCGTGCG
GAAAGTGCTGAGCATGCCCCAAGTGAATATCGTGAAAAAGACCGAGGTGCAGACAGGCGGCTTCAGCAAA
GAGTCTATCCTGCCCAAGAGGAACAGCGATAAGCTGATCGCCAGAAAGAAGGACTGGGACCCTAAGAAGT
ACGGCGGCTTCGACAGCCCCACCGTGGCCTATTCTGTGCTGGTGGTGGCCAAAGTGGAAAAGGGCAAGTC
CAAGAAACTGAAGAGTGTGAAAGAGCTGCTGGGGATCACCATCATGGAAAGAAGCAGCTTCGAGAAGAAT
CCCATCGACTTTCTGGAAGCCAAGGGCTACAAAGAAGTGAAAAAGGACCTGATCATCAAGCTGCCTAAGT
ACTCCCTGTTCGAGCTGGAAAACGGCCGGAAGAGAATGCTGGCCTCTGCCGGCGAACTGCAGAAGGGAAA
CGAACTGGCCCTGCCCTCCAAATATGTGAACTTCCTGTACCTGGCCAGCCACTATGAGAAGCTGAAGGGC
TCCCCCGAGGATAATGAGCAGAAACAGCTGTTTGTGGAACAGCACAAGCACTACCTGGACGAGATCATCG
AGCAGATCAGCGAGTTCTCCAAGAGAGTGATCCTGGCCGACGCTAATCTGGACAAAGTGCTGTCCGCCTA
CAACAAGCACCGGGATAAGCCCATCAGAGAGCAGGCCGAGAATATCATCCACCTGTTTACCCTGACCAAT
CTGGGAGCCCCTGCCGCCTTCAAGTACTTTGACACCACCATCGACCGGAAGAGGTACACCAGCACCAAAG
AGGTGCTGGACGCCACCCTGATCCACCAGAGCATCACCGGCCTGTACGAGACACGGATCGACCTGTCTCA
GCTGGGAGGCGACAAAAGGCCGGCGGCCACGAAAAAGGCCGGCCAGGCAAAAAAGAAAAAGGAATTCGGC
AGTGGAGAGGGCAGAGGAAGTCTGCTAACATGCGGTGACGTCGAGGAGAATCCTGGCCCAATGACCGAGT
ACAAGCCCACGGTGCGCCTCGCCACCCGCGACGACGTCCCCAGGGCCGTACGCACCCTCGCCGCCGCGTT
CGCCGACTACCCCGCCACGCGCCACACCGTCGATCCGGACCGCCACATCGAGCGGGTCACCGAGCTGCAA
GAACTCTTCCTCACGCGCGTCGGGCTCGACATCGGCAAGGTGTGGGTCGCGGACGACGGCGCCGCGGTGG
CGGTCTGGACCACGCCGGAGAGCGTCGAAGCGGGGGCGGTGTTCGCCGAGATCGGCCCGCGCATGGCCGA
GTTGAGCGGTTCCCGGCTGGCCGCGCAGCAACAGATGGAAGGCCTCCTGGCGCCGCACCGGCCCAAGGAG
CCCGCGTGGTTCCTGGCCACCGTCGGAGTCTCGCCCGACCACCAGGGCAAGGGTCTGGGCAGCGCCGTCG
TGCTCCCCGGAGTGGAGGCGGCCGAGCGCGCCGGGGTGCCCGCCTTCCTGGAGACCTCCGCGCCCCGCAA
CCTCCCCTTCTACGAGCGGCTCGGCTTCACCGTCACCGCCGACGTCGAGGTGCCCGAAGGACCGCGCACC
TGGTGCATGACCCGCAAGCCCGGTGCCTGAGAATTCTAACTAGAGCTCGCTGATCAGCCTCGACTGTGCC
TTCTAGTTGCCAGCCATCTGTTGTTTGCCCCTCCCCCGTGCCTTCCTTGACCCTGGAAGGTGCCACTCCC
ACTGTCCTTTCCTAATAAAATGAGGAAATTGCATCGCATTGTCTGAGTAGGTGTCATTCTATTCTGGGGG
GTGGGGTGGGGCAGGACAGCAAGGGGGAGGATTGGGAAGAGAATAGCAGGCATGCTGGGGAGCGGCCGCA
GGAACCCCTAGTGATGGAGTTGGCCACTCCCTCTCTGCGCGCTCGCTCGCTCACTGAGGCCGGGCGACCA
AAGGTCGCCCGACGCCCGGGCTTTGCCCGGGCGGCCTCAGTGAGCGAGCGAGCGCGCAGCTGCCTGCAGG
GGCGCCTGATGCGGTATTTTCTCCTTACGCATCTGTGCGGTATTTCACACCGCATA
[95 nt withheld, positions 6637-6731]
T
[46 nt withheld, positions 6733-6778]
C
[141 nt withheld, positions 6780-6920]
CCTTTGACGTTGGAGTCCACGTTCTTT
[37 nt withheld, positions 6948-6984]
ACTCTATCTCGGGCTATTCTTTTGATTTATAAGGGATTTTGCCGATTTCGGTCTATTGGTTAAAAAATGA
GCTGATTTAACAAAAATTTAACGCGAATTTTAACAAAATATTAACGTTTACAATTTTATGGTGCACTCTC
AGTACAATCTGCTCTGATGCCGCATAGTTAAGCCAGCCCCGACACCCGCCAACACCCGCTGACGCGCCCT
GACGGGCTTGTCTGCTCCCGGCATCCGCTTACAGACAAGCTGTGACCGTCTCCGGGAGCTGCATGTGTCA
GAGGTTTTCACCGTCATCACCGAAACGCGCGAGACGAAAGGGCCTCGTGATACGCCTATTTTTATAGGTT
AATGTCATGATAATAATGGTTTCTTAGACGTCAGGTGGCACTTTTCGGGGAAATGTGCGCGGAACCCCTA
TTTGTTTATTTTTCTAAATACATTCAAATATGTATCCGCTCATGAGACAATAACCCTGATAAATGCTTCA
ATAATATTGAAAAAGGAAGAGTATGAGTATTCAACATTTCCGTGTCGCCCTTATTCCCTTTTTTGCGGCA
TTTTGCCTTCCTGTTTTTGCTCACCCAGAAACGCTGGTGAAAGTAAAAGATGCTGAAGATCAGTTGGGTG
CACGAGTGGGTTACATCGAACTGGATCTCAACAGCGGTAAGATCCTTGAGAGTTTTCGCCCCGAAGAACG
TTTTCCAATGATGAGCACTTTTAAAGTTCTGCTATGTGGCGCGGTATTATCCCGTATTGACGCCGGGCAA
GAGCAACTCGGTCGCCGCATACACTATTCTCAGAATGACTTGGTTGAGTACTCACCAGTCACAGAAAAGC
ATCTTACGGATGGCATGACAGTAAGAGAATTATGCAGTGCTGCCATAACCATGAGTGATAACACTGCGGC
CAACTTACTTCTGACAACGATCGGAGGACCGAAGGAGCTAACCGCTTTTTTGCACAACATGGGGGATCAT
GTAACTCGCCTTGATCGTTGGGAACCGGAGCTGAATGAAGCCATACCAAACGACGAGCGTGACACCACGA
TGCCTGTAGCAATGGCAACAACGTTGCGCAAACTATTAACTGGCGAACTACTTACTCTAGCTTCCCGGCA
ACAATTAATAGACTGGATGGAGGCGGATAAAGTTGCAGGACCACTTCTGCGCTCGGCCCTTCCGGCTGGC
TGGTTTATTGCTGATAAATCTGGAGCCGGTGAGCGTGGAAGCCGCGGTATCATTGCAGCACTGGGGCCAG
ATGGTAAGCCCTCCCGTATCGTAGTTATCTACACGACGGGGAGTCAGGCAACTATGGATGAACGAAATAG
ACAGATCGCTGAGATAGGTGCCTCACTGATTAAGCATTGGTAACTGTCAGACCAAGTTTACTCATATATA
CTTTAGATTGATTTAAAACTTCATTTTTAATTTAAAAGGATCTAGGTGAAGATCCTTTTTGATAATCTCA
TGACCAAAATCCCTTAACGTGAGTTTTCGTTCCACTGAGCGTCAGACCCCGTAGAAAAGATCAAAGGATC
TTCTTGAGATCCTTTTTTTCTGCGCGTAATCTGCTGCTTGCAAACAAAAAAACCACCGCTACCAGCGGTG
GTTTGTTTGCCGGATCAAGAGCTACCAACTCTTTTTCCGAAGGTAACTGGCTTCAGCAGAGCGCAGATAC
CAAATACTGTTCTTCTAGTGTAGCCGTAGTTAGGCCACCACTTCAAGAACTCTGTAGCACCGCCTACATA
CCTCGCTCTGCTAATCCTGTTACCAGTGGCTGCTGCCAGTGGCGATAAGTCGTGTCTTACCGGGTTGGAC
TCAAGACGATAGTTACCGGATAAGGCGCAGCGGTCGGGCTGAACGGGGGGTTCGTGCACACAGCCCAGCT
TGGAGCGAACGACCTACACCGAACTGAGATACCTACAGCGTGAGCTATGAGAAAGCGCCACGCTTCCCGA
AGGGAGAAAGGCGGACAGGTATCCGGTAAGCGGCAGGGTCGGAACAGGAGAGCGCACGAGGGAGCTTCCA
GGGGGAAACGCCTGGTATCTTTATAGTCCTGTCGGGTTTCGCCACCTCTGACTTGAGCGTCGATTTTTGT
GATGCTCGTCAGGGGGGCGGAGCCTATGGAAAAACGCCAGCAACGCGGCCTTTTTACGGTTCCTGGCCTT
TTGCTGGCCTTTTGCTCACATGT
Features (pLannotate 1.2.2; 18 found; start..end, strand, type, name):
      1..241     +  promoter       U6 promoter: RNA polymerase III promoter for human U6 snRNA
    271..346     +  misc_RNA       gRNA scaffold: guide RNA scaffold for the Streptococcus pyogenes CRISPR/Cas9 system
    353..396     +  misc_RNA       gRNA scaffold (fragment): guide RNA scaffold for the Streptococcus pyogenes CRISPR/Cas9 system
    443..728     +  enhancer       CMV enhancer: human cytomegalovirus immediate early enhancer; contains an 18-bp deletion relative to the standard CMV enhancer
   1008..1235    +  intron         hybrid intron: hybrid between chicken β-actin (CBA) and minute virus of mice (MMV) introns (Gray et al., 2011)
   1373..2974    +  CDS            Cas9(N): N-terminal portion of Streptococcus pyogenes Cas9 (Zetsche et al., 2015)
   2975..5473    +  CDS            Cas9(C): C-terminal portion of Streptococcus pyogenes Cas9 (Zetsche et al., 2015)
   5474..5521    +  CDS            nucleoplasmin NLS: bipartite nuclear localization signal from nucleoplasmin
   5591..6190    +  CDS            PuroR (fragment): puromycin N-acetyltransferase; pac from Streptomyces; confers resistance to puromycin
   6224..6335    +  polyA_signal   bGH poly(A) signal: bovine growth hormone polyadenylation signal
   6440..6580    +  repeat_region  AAV2 ITR: inverted terminal repeat of adeno-associated virus serotype 2 inverted
   6585..6636    -  misc_feature   bom (fragment): basis of mobility region from pBR322
   6655..7110    +  rep_origin     f1 ori (sequence partly withheld): f1 bacteriophage origin of replication; arrow indicates direction of (+) strand synthesis
   7111..7160    -  misc_feature   bom (fragment): basis of mobility region from pBR322
   7262..7297    -  CDS            rop (fragment): Rop protein, which maintains plasmids at low copy number; rop
   7392..7496    +  promoter       AmpR promoter: bla
   7497..8357    +  CDS            AmpR: β-lactamase; bla; confers resistance to ampicillin, carbenicillin, and related antibiotics
   8528..9116    +  rep_origin     ori: high-copy-number ColE1/pMB1/pBR322/pUC origin of replication
