[The description below was written by a language model from this plasmid's Addgene catalogue record and pLannotate feature annotations shown in this document.]
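Description:
pX459-sgRNA3-CTCF-3p-UTR is an all-in-one CRISPR plasmid of about 9.2 kb for transient expression in mammalian cells, built on the PX459 V2.0 backbone. It delivers both Streptococcus pyogenes Cas9 nuclease and a single guide RNA from one plasmid. In bacteria it is maintained through a high-copy ColE1/pUC-type origin and selected with ampicillin via the β-lactamase gene. An f1 phage origin is also present. The annotation picks up a single AAV2 ITR and short bom and rop fragments, which appear to be backbone remnants rather than functional modules.

The guide cassette consists of the human U6 RNA polymerase III promoter followed by a 20-nt spacer and the SpCas9 gRNA scaffold. The spacer was inserted at the BbsI sites, which were destroyed during cloning, and directs cleavage to a site downstream of the human CTCF 3' UTR. A second partial scaffold match follows the first in the feature table.

Cas9 expression is driven by a hybrid promoter region annotated with the CMV enhancer and a chicken β-actin/MVM hybrid intron. The core promoter element itself is not annotated. The Cas9 coding sequence is listed as adjoining N- and C-terminal portions that together form the full-length nuclease. It is followed by a nucleoplasmin nuclear localization signal, then a puromycin N-acetyltransferase gene that the record says is linked by a 2A fusion, and ends at the bGH polyadenylation signal. Because Cas9 and the resistance marker come from one transcript, brief puromycin treatment enriches for transfected, nuclease-expressing cells. According to the record, the plasmid is intended for genome editing near the 3' end of the CTCF locus in human cells.
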