Addgene plasmid #195105: pX459-sgRNA3-CTCF-3p-UTR
Purpose: Vector for transient expression of spCas9-nuclease (V2.0) and a sgRNA targeting downstream of the human CTCF 3'UTR. Puromycin selection (2A-fusion).
Depositing lab: Job Dekker. Depositing organization: University of Massachusetts, Worcester. Publication: A cohesin traffic pattern genetically linked to gene regulation. Valton AL, Venev SV, Mair B, Khokhar ES, Tong AHY, Usaj M, Chan K, Pai AA, Moffat J, Dekker J. Nat Struct Mol Biol. 2022 Dec 8. doi: 10.1038/s41594-022-00890-9. PubMed 36482254.
Backbone
  Vector backbone: PX459 V2.0 Addgene plasmid #62988
  Total vector size (bp): 9178
  Vector type: Mammalian Expression, CRISPR
  Selectable markers: Puromycin
Growth in bacteria
  Bacterial resistance: Ampicillin, 100 μg/mL
  Growth temperature: 37°C
  Growth strain: DH5alpha
  Copy number: Unknown
Gene/Insert
  Gene/Insert name: sgRNA against CTCF 3' UTR region
  gRNA/shRNA sequence: GCGGAGCCTTGTGCGTCGCC
  Species: H. sapiens (human)
  Cloning method: Restriction Enzyme; 5′ cloning site BbsI (destroyed during cloning); 3′ cloning site BbsI (destroyed during cloning)
  Sequencing primers: 5′ GACTATCATATGCTTACCGT
Terms and licenses: Academic/Nonprofit Terms; Industry Terms: Not Available to Industry
Depositor comments: Please visit https://www.biorxiv.org/content/10.1101/2021.07.29.454218v1 for bioRxiv preprint.
How to cite: pX459-sgRNA3-CTCF-3p-UTR was a gift from Job Dekker (Addgene plasmid # 195105 ; http://n2t.net/addgene:195105 ; RRID:Addgene_195105)
